>Addgene plasmid #88368 | pDONR223-ZNF829_isoform1 | depositor partial sequence | sequence record 171972 | insert
ATGCCCCATTCTCCTCTGATCTCCATTCCTCATGTGTGGTGTCACCCAGAAGAGGAGGAAAGAATGCATG
ATGAACTTCTACAAGCAGTATCCAAGGGGCCGGTGATGTTCAGGGATGTTTCCATAGACTTCTCTCAAGA
GGAATGGGAATGCCTGGACGCTGATCAGATGAATTTATACAAAGAAGTGATGTTGGAGAATTTCAGCAAC
CTGGTTTCAGTGGGACTTTCCAATTCTAAGCCAGCTGTGATCTCCTTATTGGAACAAGGAAAAGAGCCCT
GGATGGTTGATAGAGAGCTGACTAGAGGCCTGTGTTCAGATCTGGAATCAATGTGTGAGACCAAAATATT
ATCTCTAAAGAAGAGACATTTCAGTCAAGTAATAATTACCCGTGAAGACATGTCTACTTTTATTCAGCCC
ACATTTCTTATTCCACCTCAAAAAACTATGAGTGAAGAGAAACCATGGGAATGTAAGATATGTGGAAAGA
CCTTTAATCAAAACTCACAATTTATCCAACATCAGAGAATTCATTTTGGTGAAAAACACTATGAATCTAA
GGAGTATGGGAAGTCCTTTAGTCGTGGCTCACTCGTTACTCGACATCAGAGGATTCACACTGGTAAAAAA
CCCTATGAATGTAAGGAATGTGGCAAGGCTTTTAGTTGTAGTTCATATTTTTCTCAACATCAGAGGATTC
ACACTGGTGAGAAACCCTATGAATGTAAGGAATGTGGAAAAGCCTTTAAGTATTGCTCAAACCTTAATGA
TCATCAGAGAATTCACACTGGTGAGAAACCCTATGAATGTAAAGTATGTGGAAAAGCCTTTACTAAAAGT
TCACAACTTTTTCTACATCTGAGAATTCATACTGGTGAGAAACCTTATGAATGTAAAGAATGTGGGAAAG
CCTTTACTCAACACTCAAGGCTTATTCAGCATCAGAGAATGCATACTGGTGAGAAACCTTATGAATGTAA
GCAGTGTGGGAAGGCCTTTAATAGTGCCTCAACACTTACTAACCATCACAGAATTCATGCTGGTGAGAAG
CTCTATGAATGTGAAGAATGTAGAAAGGCCTTTATTCAGAGCTCAGAACTTATTCAACATCAGAGAATCC
ATACAGATGAAAAACCATATGAATGTAATGAATGTGGGAAGGCCTTTAATAAAGGCTCAAATCTTACTCG
ACATCAGAGAATTCACACTGGTGAGAAACCCTATGACTGTAAGGAATGTGGAAAGGCTTTTGGTAGTCGC
TCTGACCTCATTCGCCATGAGGGAATTCATACTGGTTGA
