[The description below was written by a language model from this plasmid's Addgene catalogue record.]
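Description:
pDONR223-ZNF829_isoform1 is a Gateway entry-type clone built on the Invitrogen pDONR223 donor backbone (about 3 kb without insert) and carrying the open reading frame of human ZNF829, a zinc finger transcription factor, designated here as isoform 1. The plasmid is maintained at high copy number in standard E. coli cloning strains and is selected with spectinomycin. It has no eukaryotic promoter or expression elements listed. As a donor-vector clone, it serves as a sequence-verified storage and shuttle form of the ORF rather than as an expression construct. No feature table is provided, so individual backbone elements such as the origin of replication and the recombination sites flanking the insert are not itemised, although the insert was introduced by Gateway recombination cloning and can be sequenced from flanking M13 forward and reverse primer sites.

The insert is recorded as 747 bp, with one deliberate modification: the last nucleotide of the stop codon has been removed. This leaves the reading frame open at the 3′ end, so that when the ORF is transferred by Gateway recombination into a destination vector it can be read through into a C-terminal tag or fusion partner supplied by that vector. The clone belongs to the Human TFome Collection, a comprehensive library of human transcription factors assembled for cell fate engineering, and is noted as part of the ORFeome-derived subset of that collection. Its typical use is as the source of ZNF829 for moving the coding sequence into expression vectors of the user's choice, for example for overexpression screens or studies of individual factors.
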