Addgene plasmid #88368: pDONR223-ZNF829_isoform1
Purpose: Donor Vector containing ZNF829 transcription factor, part of the Human TFome Collection
Depositing lab: Marc Vidal. Depositing organization: Dana-Farber Cancer Institute. Publication: A comprehensive library of human transcription factors for cell fate engineering. Ng AHM, Khoshakhlagh P, Rojo Arias JE, Pasquini G, Wang K, Swiersy A, Shipman SL, Appleton E, Kiaee K, Kohman RE, Vernet A, Dysart M, Leeper K, Saylor W, Huang JY, Graveline A, Taipale J, Hill DE, Vidal M, Melero-Martin JM, Busskamp V, Church GM. Nat Biotechnol. 2021 Apr;39(4):510-519. doi: 10.1038/s41587-020-0742-6. Epub 2020 Nov 30. PubMed 33257861.
Backbone
  Vector backbone: pDONR223
  Backbone manufacturer: Invitrogen
  Backbone size w/o insert (bp): 3000
  Vector type: Gateway Donor Vector
Growth in bacteria
  Bacterial resistance: Spectinomycin, 50 μg/mL
  Growth temperature: 37°C
  Growth strain: DH5alpha
  Copy number: High Copy
Gene/Insert
  Gene/Insert name: ZNF829
  Species: H. sapiens (human)
  Insert size (bp): 747
  Mutation: Last nucleotide of stop codon removed to allow for Gateway C-terminal fusions
  Entrez Gene: ZNF829
  Cloning method: Gateway Cloning
  Sequencing primers: 5′ M13F(-21); 3′ M13R
Terms and licenses: Academic/Nonprofit Terms; Industry Terms: Not Available to Industry
Depositor comments: Represents the ORFeome subset of the TFome
How to cite: pDONR223-ZNF829_isoform1 was a gift from Marc Vidal (Addgene plasmid # 88368 ; http://n2t.net/addgene:88368 ; RRID:Addgene_88368)
